>Addgene plasmid #68675 | pMpGWB410 | depositor full sequence | sequence record 121624 | pMpGWB410 sequence 12793 bps
TTTCACGCCCTTTTAAATATCCGATTATTCTAATAAACGCTCTTTTCTCTTAGGTTTACCCGCCAATATA
TCCTGTCAAACACTGATAGTTTAAACTGAAGGCGGGAAACGACAATCTGATCCAAGCTCAAGCTGCTCTA
GCATTCGCCATTCAGGCTGCGCAACTGTTGGGAAGGGCGATCGGTGCGGGCCTCTTCGCTATTACGCCAG
CTGGCGAAAGGGGGATGTGCTGCAAGGCGATTAAGTTGGGTAACGCCAGGGTTTTCCCAGTCACGACGTT
GTAAAACGACGGCCAGTGCCAAGCTTGGCCCGGGCAAATGAGTCACACACATTGTTGAGAGACATATCAA
AATAACTCAATTGTAAGGTAAGTTGATAGATTTCCCAGTTAAATGCATTATTTTAACAATATTTGTATCT
CAAATTTTCAAAATCATATCAAATTTGCAGATCTTGATGATGATTCACAACTCTGTCTTCGATTTTTGAT
TGTTAACGGGTATCGATATTTGGGTAACTTAAAAAGAATTTGCTAAAGATCTTAAAAAACAGATTAAAAA
AACCTTTCAAAATAGCTAATCCTTTAAATCCGTTTCACAATATAATGCTCATTGATGATAATCGAAAAGA
TTCCATTTTAAAGTGCATATAAATTGCTTAATTATCTCTTTCTGTCTCGTAATATTTTGTTCTCTCCTAT
TGGATCGGACCCGCATCTTCTCGATCAGTTCACTATACTAATATTTGGTCAACTTCAAGAGAGATTAGAA
CTTCGTTCTCCAAAGTGTAAAGGCCGACAAGCAGAAAAGGAAACTTCAATCAGAAGCCTTCTAGGTTTTC
CCGCGTCCCAAAAAGCGAAGGGAGGACGGGGAGGACGGTGAGGCCAGAAGAAGAAAGCAACAGTAAAATC
TCATGTGATTGCGTGCATGTCATGGATCTATGGGATGCTAGTCCACCGTTTGGAAGTATGTGCAGAAGGA
GAAAGGCGCGGGAGGCCAAAAGCGACTTCGGCCACCTCTCTACTTTCTAGAAAGTTTGCTCGCAGCTTGT
AATAAGCGCGGAAAAGGTACTCGAAAAACCGGAGCAATCGGTGTGGTATCAGCAGTCGGGTTCGCTAAAC
CTACGTCTTCTTATTTTGGAATGTTAAATTGAAAGGGCGTGCCGGCCCTAAGCACGGACGATGTGACAGA
CGGAGGAGTGTGAGCAATTCGGATGACGATGCTGGCCGGCAGTCACGACAAAGAGTCCGAAGGGGCATGG
ACAGGGCAATATATAAATGGAAAAGAGGCTTTGAATATTCCTAACCCTTCGTCGTCGGCCTCCCAACTTG
CCCTCGCATGCTGAATTGGCCGCCTATCTGCGAATGGCCGGCCGCCGACCCTAAGTCGCAATAACTTGAA
CGGAGCCGATGCAAAGTCCTTATCGAACGCTCGTTATTATAAACGGGGCAGACCTAGGTATTTAATTATA
TCAAAACCCTCCGCAATTTCGCTAATCATTCCCTAATTTCTTCTACTTTGGCGTCTAGTGCTGTGGTCGC
GCTTGCTCTCAAAGCTCGCTGGGAGGCAGTGGAGCGTCTGGCTTAAAATCGATCGCCGCAACCCTAGAGT
TCCTTTCACTTCTTTCTCTCTTGCGTGGAGAGCATCGACATCGAAGAGCTGCATCTTGTCTTCTGGTATG
CGCCTTGTGCCCTCGTCTCTGTACGTCGTTACGATTGCTCGATATTGTGATTGTCTAGACCTGAAACCCG
ACTGGAGCTTTTACGTGGTGTCGATTGGGGCCTCGAGCGAGTGATTTTTTAGGTTCGTTTTAGCCAAGTA
CATCCCACTTTGGTCAGTCCTGTTATCTCGGTAAGGTGTTCAGTTCGGTCTCTGGTGCGGAGGTGCCTCG
TAAGTTTCCTGCATGATAGATTTGTCTATCCTTGACTTGAAGAGGAGTCGAAGGTCAGCGAGGTTGGCTG
TGTGCTATGGACGTCGGTGCTCCTTGGTTCCGTGCTTCTATGGGTGTTGCCTCAACAGTATTGATGTGCC
TGCAGAAAGGTTGACTAGAGTTATCAACAAGTTTGTACAAAAAAGCTGAACGAGAAACGTAAAATGATAT
AAATATCAATATATTAAATTAGATTTTGCATAAAAAACAGACTACATAATACTGTAAAACACAACATATC
CAGTCACTATGGCGGCCCCTCGAGGGGCCGCATTAGGCACCCCAGGCTTTACACTTTATGCTTCCGGCTC
GTATAATGTGTGGATTTTGAGTTAGGATCCGGCGAGATTTTCAGGAGCTAAGGAAGCTAAAATGGAGAAA
AAAATCACTGGATATACCACCGTTGATATATCCCAATGGCATCGTAAAGAACATTTTGAGGCATTTCAGT
CAGTTGCTCAATGTACCTATAACCAGACCGTTCAGCTGGATATTACGGCCTTTTTAAAGACCGTAAAGAA
AAATAAGCACAAGTTTTATCCGGCCTTTATTCACATTCTTGCCCGCCTGATGAATGCTCATCCGGAATTC
CGTATGGCAATGAAAGACGGTGAGCTGGTGATATGGGATAGTGTTCACCCTTGTTACACCGTTTTCCATG
AGCAAACTGAAACGTTTTCATCGCTCTGGAGTGAATACCACGACGATTTCCGGCAGTTTCTACACATATA
TTCGCAAGATGTGGCGTGTTACGGTGAAAACCTGGCCTATTTCCCTAAAGGGTTTATTGAGAATATGTTT
TTCGTCTCAGCCAATCCCTGGGTGAGTTTCACCAGTTTTGATTTAAACGTGGCCAATATGGACAACTTCT
TCGCCCCCGTTTTCACCATGGGCAAATATTATACGCAAGGCGACAAGGTGCTGATGCCGCTGGCGATTCA
GGTTCATCATGCCGTCTGTGATGGCTTCCATGTCGGCAGAATGCTTAATGAATTACAACAGTACTGCGAT
GAGTGGCAGGGCGGGGCGTAAAGATCTGGATCCGGCTTACTAAAAGCCAGATAACAGTATGCGTATTTGC
GCGCTGATTTTTGCGGTATAAGAATATATACTGATATGTATACCCGAAGTATGTCAAAAAGAGGTGTGCT
ATGAAGCAGCGTATTACAGTGACAGTTGACAGCGACAGCTATCAGTTGCTCAAGGCATATATGATGTCAA
TATCTCCGGTCTGGTAAGCACAACCATGCAGAATGAAGCCCGTCGTCTGCGTGCCGAACGCTGGAAAGCG
GAAAATCAGGAAGGGATGGCTGAGGTCGCCCGGTTTATTGAAATGAACGGCTCTTTTGCTGACGAGAACA
GGGACTGGTGAAATGCAGTTTAAGGTTTACACCTATAAAAGAGAGAGCCGTTATCGTCTGTTTGTGGATG
TACAGAGTGATATTATTGACACGCCCGGGCGACGGATGGTGATCCCCCTGGCCAGTGCACGTCTGCTGTC
AGATAAAGTCTCCCGTGAACTTTACCCGGTGGTGCATATCGGGGATGAAAGCTGGCGCATGATGACCACC
GATATGGCCAGTGTGCCGGTCTCCGTTATCGGGGAAGAAGTGGCTGATCTCAGCCACCGCGAAAATGACA
TCAAAAACGCCATTAACCTGATGTTCTGGGGAATATAAATGTCAGGCTCCCTTATACACAGCCAGTCTGC
AGGTCGACCATAGTGACTGGATATGTTGTGTTTTACAGTATTATGTAGTCTGTTTTTTATGCAAAATCTA
ATTTAATATATTGATATTTATATCATTTTACGTTTCTCGTTCAGCTTTCTTGTACAAAGTGGTTGATAAC
AGCGACTACAAAGACCATGACGGTGATTATAAAGATCATGACATCGACTACAAGGATGACGATGACAAGT
AGAGCTCGAATTTCCCCGATCGTTCAAACATTTGGCAATAAAGTTTCTTAAGATTGAATCCTGTTGCCGG
TCTTGCGATGATTATCATATAATTTCTGTTGAATTACGTTAAGCATGTAATAATTAACATGTAATGCATG
ACGTTATTTATGAGATGGGTTTTTATGATTAGAGTCCCGCAATTATACATTTAATACGCGATAGAAAACA
AAATATAGCGCGCAAACTAGGATAAATTATCGCGCGCGGTGTCATCTATGTTACTAGATCGGGAATTGGT
TCCGGAACCAATTCGTAATCATGGTCATAGCTGTTTCCTGTGTGAAATTGTTATCCGCTCACAATTCCAC
ACAACATACGAGCCGGAAGCATAAAGTGTAAAGCCTGGGGTGCCTAATGAGTGAGCTAACTCACATTAGG
CTGAATTAGGCGCGCCTATTTCTGAATTCAACACATTGCGGACGTTTTTAATGTACTGAATTAACGCCGA
ATTAATTCGGGGGATCTGGATTTTAGTACTGGATTTTGGTTTTAGGAATTAGAAATTTTATTGATAGAAG
TATTTTACAAATACAAATACATACTAAGGGTTTCTTATATGCTCAACACATGAGCGAAACCCTATAGGAA
CCCTAATTCCCTTATCTGGGAACTACTCACACATTATTATGGAGAAACTCGAGCTTGTCGATCGACTCTA
GCTAGAGGATCGATCCGAACCCCAGAGTCCCGCTCAGAAGAACTCGTCAAGAAGGCGATAGAAGGCGATG
CGCTGCGAATCGGGAGCGGCGATACCGTAAAGCACGAGGAAGCGGTCAGCCCATTCGCCGCCAAGCTCTT
CAGCAATATCACGGGTAGCCAACGCTATGTCCTGATAGCGGTCCGCCACACCCAGCCGGCCACAGTCGAT
GAATCCAGAAAAGCGGCCATTTTCCACCATGATATTCGGCAAGCAGGCATCGCCATGTGTCACGACGAGA
TCCTCGCCGTCGGGCATGCGCGCCTTGAGCCTGGCGAACAGTTCGGCTGGCGCGAGCCCCTGATGCTCTT
CGTCCAGATCATCCTGATCGACAAGACCGGCTTCCATCCGAGTACGTGCTCGCTCGATGCGATGTTTCGC
TTGGTGGTCGAATGGGCAGGTAGCCGGATCAAGCGTATGCAGCCGCCGCATTGCATCAGCCATGATGGAT
ACTTTCTCGGCAGGAGCAAGGTGAGATGACAGGAGATCCTGCCCCGGCACTTCGCCCAATAGCAGCCAGT
CCCTTCCCGCTTCAGTGACAACGTCGAGCACAGCTGCGCAAGGAACGCCCGTCGTGGCCAGCCACGATAG
CCGCGCTGCCTCGTCCTGGAGTTCATTCAGGGCACCGGACAGGTCGGTCTTGACAAAAAGAACCGGGCGC
CCCTGCGCTGACAGCCGGAACACGGCGGCATCAGAGCAGCCGATTGTCTGTTGTGCCCAGTCATAGCCGA
ATAGCCTCTCCACCCAAGCGGCCGGAGAACCTGCGTGCAATCCATCTTGTTCAATCCCCATGGTCGATCG
ACAGATCTGCGAAAGCTCGAGAGAGATAGATTTGTAGAGAGAGACTGGTGATTTCAGCGTGTCCTCTCCA
AATGAAATGAACTTCCTTATATAGAGGAAGGGTCTTGCGAAGGATAGTGGGATTGTGCGTCATCCCTTAC
GTCAGTGGAGATATCACATCAATCCACTTGCTTTGAAGACGTGGTTGGAACGTCTTCTTTTTCCACGATG
CTCCTCGTGGGTGGGGGTCCATCTTTGGGACCACTGTCGGCAGAGGCATCTTGAACGATAGCCTTTCCTT
TATCGCAATGATGGCATTTGTAGGTGCCACCTTCCTTTTCTACTGTCCTTTTGATGAAGTGACAGATAGC
TGGGCAATGGAATCCGAGGAGGTTTCCCGATATTACCCTTTGTTGAAAAGTCTCAATAGCCCTTTGGTCT
TCTGAGACTGTATCTTTGATATTCTTGGAGTAGACGAGAGTGTCGTGCTCCACCATGTTCACATCAATCC
ACTTGCTTTGAAGACGTGGTTGGAACGTCTTCTTTTTCCACGATGCTCCTCGTGGGTGGGGGTCCATCTT
TGGGACCACTGTCGGCAGAGGCATCTTGAACGATAGCCTTTCCTTTATCGCAATGATGGCATTTGTAGGT
GCCACCTTCCTTTTCTACTGTCCTTTTGATGAAGTGACAGATAGCTGGGCAATGGAATCCGAGGAGGTTT
CCCGATATTACCCTTTGTTGAAAAGTCTCAATAGCCCTTTGGTCTTCTGAGACTGTATCTTTGATATTCT
TGGAGTAGACGAGAGTGTCGTGCTCCACCATGTTGGCAAGCTGCTCTAGCCAATACGCAAACCGAATTCA
GAAATAAATTCAGCCTAATTCGGCGTTAATTCAGTACATTAAAAACGTCCGCAATGTGTTATTAAGTTGT
CTAAGCGTCAATTTGTTTACACCACAATATATCCTGCCACCAGCCAGCCAACAGCTCCCCGACCGGCAGC
TCGGCACAAAATCACCACTCGATACAGGCAGCCCATCAGTCCGGGACGGCGTCAGCGGGAGAGCCGTTGT
AAGGCGGCAGACTTTGCTCATGTTACCGATGCTATTCGGAAGAACGGCAACTAAGCTGCCGGGTTTGAAA
CACGGATGATCTCGCGGAGGGTAGCATGTTGATTGTAACGATGACAGAGCGTTGCTGCCTGTGATCAATT
CGGGCACGAACCCAGTGGACATAAGCCTGTTCGGTTCGTAAGCTGTAATGCAAGTAGCGTATGCGCTCAC
GCAACTGGTCCAGAACCTTGACCGAACGCAGCGGTGGTAACGGCGCAGTGGCGGTTTTCATGGCTTGTTA
TGACTGTTTTTTTGGGGTACAGTCTATGCCTCGGGCATCCAAGCAGCAAGCGCGTTACGCCGTGGGTCGA
TGTTTGATGTTATGGAGCAGCAACGATGTTACGCAGCAGGGCAGTCGCCCTAAAACAAAGTTAAACATCA
TGGGGGAAGCGGTGATCGCCGAAGTATCGACTCAACTATCAGAGGTAGTTGGCGTCATCGAGCGCCATCT
CGAACCGACGTTGCTGGCCGTACATTTGTACGGCTCCGCAGTGGATGGCGGCCTGAAGCCACACAGTGAT
ATTGATTTGCTGGTTACGGTGACCGTAAGGCTTGATGAAACAACGCGGCGAGCTTTGATCAACGACCTTT
TGGAAACTTCGGCTTCCCCTGGAGAGAGCGAGATTCTCCGCGCTGTAGAAGTCACCATTGTTGTGCACGA
CGACATCATTCCGTGGCGTTATCCAGCTAAGCGCGAACTGCAATTTGGAGAATGGCAGCGCAATGACATT
CTTGCAGGTATCTTCGAGCCAGCCACGATCGACATTGATCTGGCTATCTTGCTGACAAAAGCAAGAGAAC
ATAGCGTTGCCTTGGTAGGTCCAGCGGCGGAGGAACTCTTTGATCCGGTTCCTGAACAGGATCTATTTGA
GGCGCTAAATGAAACCTTAACGCTATGGAACTCGCCGCCCGACTGGGCTGGCGATGAGCGAAATGTAGTG
CTTACGTTGTCCCGCATTTGGTACAGCGCAGTAACCGGCAAAATCGCGCCGAAGGATGTCGCTGCCGACT
GGGCAATGGAGCGCCTGCCGGCCCAGTATCAGCCCGTCATACTTGAAGCTAGACAGGCTTATCTTGGACA
AGAAGAAGATCGCTTGGCCTCGCGCGCAGATCAGTTGGAAGAATTTGTCCACTACGTGAAAGGCGAGATC
ACCAAGGTAGTCGGCAAATAATGTCTAGCTAGAAATTCGTTCAAGCCGACGCCGCTTCGCGGCGCGGCTT
AACTCAAGCGTTAGATGCACTAAGCACATAATTGCTCACAGCCAAACTATCAGGTCAAGTCTGCTTTTAT
TATTTTTAAGCGTGCATAATAAGCCCTACACAAATTGGGAGATATATCATGCATGACCAAAATCCCTTAA
CGTGAGTTTTCGTTCCACTGAGCGTCAGACCCCGTAGAAAAGATCAAAGGATCTTCTTGAGATCCTTTTT
TTCTGCGCGTAATCTGCTGCTTGCAAACAAAAAAACCACCGCTACCAGCGGTGGTTTGTTTGCCGGATCA
AGAGCTACCAACTCTTTTTCCGAAGGTAACTGGCTTCAGCAGAGCGCAGATACCAAATACTGTCCTTCTA
GTGTAGCCGTAGTTAGGCCACCACTTCAAGAACTCTGTAGCACCGCCTACATACCTCGCTCTGCTAATCC
TGTTACCAGTGGCTGCTGCCAGTGGCGATAAGTCGTGTCTTACCGGGTTGGACTCAAGACGATAGTTACC
GGATAAGGCGCAGCGGTCGGGCTGAACGGGGGGTTCGTGCACACAGCCCAGCTTGGAGCGAACGACCTAC
ACCGAACTGAGATACCTACAGCGTGAGCTATGAGAAAGCGCCACGCTTCCCGAAGGGAGAAAGGCGGACA
GGTATCCGGTAAGCGGCAGGGTCGGAACAGGAGAGCGCACGAGGGAGCTTCCAGGGGGAAACGCCTGGTA
TCTTTATAGTCCTGTCGGGTTTCGCCACCTCTGACTTGAGCGTCGATTTTTGTGATGCTCGTCAGGGGGG
CGGAGCCTATGGAAAAACGCCAGCAACGCGGCCTTTTTACGGTTCCTGGCCTTTTGCTGGCCTTTTGCTC
ACATGTTCTTTCCTGCGTTATCCCCTGATTCTGTGGATAACCGTATTACCGCCTTTGAGTGAGCTGATAC
CGCTCGCCGCAGCCGAACGACCGAGCGCAGCGAGTCAGTGAGCGAGGAAGCGGAAGAGCGCCTGATGCGG
TATTTTCTCCTTACGCATCTGTGCGGTATTTCACACCGCATATGGTGCACTCTCAGTACAATCTGCTCTG
ATGCCGCATAGTTAAGCCAGTATACACTCCGCTATCGCTACGTGACTGGGTCATGGCTGCGCCCCGACAC
CCGCCAACACCCGCTGACGCGCCCTGACGGGCTTGTCTGCTCCCGGCATCCGCTTACAGACAAGCTGTGA
CCGTCTCCGGGAGCTGCATGTGTCAGAGGTTTTCACCGTCATCACCGAAACGCGCGAGGCAGGGTGCCTT
GATGTGGGCGCCGGCGGTCGAGTGGCGACGGCGCGGCTTGTCCGCGCCCTGGTAGATTGCCTGGCCGTAG
GCCAGCCATTTTTGAGCGGCCAGCGGCCGCGATAGGCCGACGCGAAGCGGCGGGGCGTAGGGAGCGCAGC
GACCGAAGGGTAGGCGCTTTTTGCAGCTCTTCGGCTGTGCGCTGGCCAGACAGTTATGCACAGGCCAGGC
GGGTTTTAAGAGTTTTAATAAGTTTTAAAGAGTTTTAGGCGGAAAAATCGCCTTTTTTCTCTTTTATATC
AGTCACTTACATGTGTGACCGGTTCCCAATGTACGGCTTTGGGTTCCCAATGTACGGGTTCCGGTTCCCA
ATGTACGGCTTTGGGTTCCCAATGTACGTGCTATCCACAGGAAAGAGACCTTTTCGACCTTTTTCCCCTG
CTAGGGCAATTTGCCCTAGCATCTGCTCCGTACATTAGGAACCGGCGGATGCTTCGCCCTCGATCAGGTT
GCGGTAGCGCATGACTAGGATCGGGCCAGCCTGCCCCGCCTCCTCCTTCAAATCGTACTCCGGCAGGTCA
TTTGACCCGATCAGCTTGCGCACGGTGAAACAGAACTTCTTGAACTCTCCGGCGCTGCCACTGCGTTCGT
AGATCGTCTTGAACAACCATCTGGCTTCTGCCTTGCCTGCGGCGCGGCGTGCCAGGCGGTAGAGAAAACG
GCCGATGCCGGGATCGATCAAAAAGTAATCGGGGTGAACCGTCAGCACGTCCGGGTTCTTGCCTTCTGTG
ATCTCGCGGTACATCCAATCAGCTAGCTCGATCTCGATGTACTCCGGCCGCCCGGTTTCGCTCTTTACGA
TCTTGTAGCGGCTAATCAAGGCTTCACCCTCGGATACCGTCACCAGGCGGCCGTTCTTGGCCTTCTTCGT
ACGCTGCATGGCAACGTGCGTGGTGTTTAACCGAATGCAGGTTTCTACCAGGTCGTCTTTCTGCTTTCCG
CCATCGGCTCGCCGGCAGAACTTGAGTACGTCCGCAACGTGTGGACGGAACACGCGGCCGGGCTTGTCTC
CCTTCCCTTCCCGGTATCGGTTCATGGATTCGGTTAGATGGGAAACCGCCATCAGTACCAGGTCGTAATC
CCACACACTGGCCATGCCGGCCGGCCCTGCGGAAACCTCTACGTGCCCGTCTGGAAGCTCGTAGCGGATC
ACCTCGCCAGCTCGTCGGTCACGCTTCGACAGACGGAAAACGGCCACGTCCATGATGCTGCGACTATCGC
GGGTGCCCACGTCATAGAGCATCGGAACGAAAAAATCTGGTTGCTCGTCGCCCTTGGGCGGCTTCCTAAT
CGACGGCGCACCGGCTGCCGGCGGTTGCCGGGATTCTTTGCGGATTCGATCAGCGGCCGCTTGCCACGAT
TCACCGGGGCGTGCTTCTGCCTCGATGCGTTGCCGCTGGGCGGCCTGCGCGGCCTTCAACTTCTCCACCA
GGTCATCACCCAGCGCCGCGCCGATTTGTACCGGGCCGGATGGTTTGCGACCGCTCACGCCGATTCCTCG
GGCTTGGGGGTTCCAGTGCCATTGCAGGGCCGGCAGACAACCCAGCCGCTTACGCCTGGCCAACCGCCCG
TTCCTCCACACATGGGGCATTCCACGGCGTCGGTGCCTGGTTGTTCTTGATTTTCCATGCCGCCTCCTTT
AGCCGCTAAAATTCATCTACTCATTTATTCATTTGCTCATTTACTCTGGTAGCTGCGCGATGTATTCAGA
TAGCAGCTCGGTAATGGTCTTGCCTTGGCGTACCGCGTACATCTTCAGCTTGGTGTGATCCTCCGCCGGC
AACTGAAAGTTGACCCGCTTCATGGCTGGCGTGTCTGCCAGGCTGGCCAACGTTGCAGCCTTGCTGCTGC
GTGCGCTCGGACGGCCGGCACTTAGCGTGTTTGTGCTTTTGCTCATTTTCTCTTTACCTCATTAACTCAA
ATGAGTTTTGATTTAATTTCAGCGGCCAGCGCCTGGACCTCGCGGGCAGCGTCGCCCTCGGGTTCTGATT
CAAGAACGGTTGTGCCGGCGGCGGCAGTGCCTGGGTAGCTCACGCGCTGCGTGATACGGGACTCAAGAAT
GGGCAGCTCGTACCCGGCCAGCGCCTCGGCAACCTCACCGCCGATGCGCGTGCCTTTGATCGCCCGCGAC
ACGACAAAGGCCGCTTGTAGCCTTCCATCCGTGACCTCAATGCGCTGCTTAACCAGCTCCACCAGGTCGG
CGGTGGCCCATATGTCGTAAGGGCTTGGCTGCACCGGAATCAGCACGAAGTCGGCTGCCTTGATCGCGGA
CACAGCCAAGTCCGCCGCCTGGGGCGCTCCGTCGATCACTACGAAGTCGCGCCGGCCGATGGCCTTCACG
TCGCGGTCAATCGTCGGGCGGTCGATGCCGACAACGGTTAGCGGTTGATCTTCCCGCACGGCCGCCCAAT
CGCGGGCACTGCCCTGGGGATCGGAATCGACTAACAGAACATCGGCCCCGGCGAGTTGCAGGGCGCGGGC
TAGATGGGTTGCGATGGTCGTCTTGCCTGACCCGCCTTTCTGGTTAAGTACAGCGATAACCTTCATGCGT
TCCCCTTGCGTATTTGTTTATTTACTCATCGCATCATATACGCAGCGACCGCATGACGCAAGCTGTTTTA
CTCAAATACACATCACCTTTTTAGACGGCGGCGCTCGGTTTCTTCAGCGGCCAAGCTGGCCGGCCAGGCC
GCCAGCTTGGCATCAGACAAACCGGCCAGGATTTCATGCAGCCGCACGGTTGAGACGTGCGCGGGCGGCT
CGAACACGTACCCGGCCGCGATCATCTCCGCCTCGATCTCTTCGGTAATGAAAAACGGTTCGTCCTGGCC
GTCCTGGTGCGGTTTCATGCTTGTTCCTCTTGGCGTTCATTCTCGGCGGCCGCCAGGGCGTCGGCCTCGG
TCAATGCGTCCTCACGGAAGGCACCGCGCCGCCTGGCCTCGGTGGGCGTCACTTCCTCGCTGCGCTCAAG
TGCGCGGTACAGGGTCGAGCGATGCACGCCAAGCAGTGCAGCCGCCTCTTTCACGGTGCGGCCTTCCTGG
TCGATCAGCTCGCGGGCGTGCGCGATCTGTGCCGGGGTGAGGGTAGGGCGGGGGCCAAACTTCACGCCTC
GGGCCTTGGCGGCCTCGCGCCCGCTCCGGGTGCGGTCGATGATTAGGGAACGCTCGAACTCGGCAATGCC
GGCGAACACGGTCAACACCATGCGGCCGGCCGGCGTGGTGGTGTCGGCCCACGGCTCTGCCAGGCTACGC
AGGCCCGCGCCGGCCTCCTGGATGCGCTCGGCAATGTCCAGTAGGTCGCGGGTGCTGCGGGCCAGGCGGT
CTAGCCTGGTCACTGTCACAACGTCGCCAGGGCGTAGGTGGTCAAGCATCCTGGCCAGCTCCGGGCGGTC
GCGCCTGGTGCCGGTGATCTTCTCGGAAAACAGCTTGGTGCAGCCGGCCGCGTGCAGTTCGGCCCGTTGG
TTGGTCAAGTCCTGGTCGTCGGTGCTGACGCGGGCATAGCCCAGCAGGCCAGCGGCGGCGCTCTTGTTCA
TGGCGTAATGTCTCCGGTTCTAGTCGCAAGTATTCTACTTTATGCGACTAAAACACGCGACAAGAAAACG
CCAGGAAAAGGGCAGGGCGGCAGCCTGTCGCGTAACTTAGGACTTGTGCGACATGTCGTTTTCAGAAGAC
GGCTGCACTGAACGTCAGAAGCCGACTGCACTATAGCAGCGGAGGGGTTGGATCAAAGTACTTTGATCCC
GAGGGGAACCCTGTGGTTGGCATGCACATACAAATGGACGAACGGATAAACCT
Features (pLannotate 1.2.2; 28 found; start..end, strand, type, name):
     54..78      -  misc_feature   RB T-DNA repeat: right border repeat from nopaline C58 T-DNA
    144..298     -  CDS            lacZα (fragment): LacZα fragment of β-galactosidase; lacZ fragment
   2057..2181    +  protein_bind   attR1: mutant version of attR; recombination site for the Gateway® LR reaction LR Clonase™
   2218..2248    +  promoter       lac UV5 promoter: E. coli lac promoter with an "up" mutation
   2273..2301    +  promoter       cat promoter (fragment): promoter of the E. coli cat gene encoding chloramphenicol acetyltransferase
   2302..2961    +  CDS            CmR: chloramphenicol acetyltransferase; cat; confers resistance to chloramphenicol
   3140..3298    +  CDS            ccdA (fragment): CCDA_ECO57 - Also known as H, letA. Experimental evidence at protein level: Swiss-Prot protein existence level 1. Antitoxin component of a type II toxin-antitoxin (TA) system which inhibits the post-segregational killing (PSK) of plasmid-free cells, also referred to as a plasmid addiction system. Binds to and blocks the activity of CcdB; will also remove bound CcdB protein from the CcdB-GyrA complex by forming a CcdA-CcdB complex, a process termed rejuvenation. Functions as a transcriptional corepressor for the ccdAB operon, repression also requires CcdB (By similarity). From Escherichia coli
   3303..3605    +  CDS            ccdB: CCDB_ECOLI - Also known as G, letB, letD. Experimental evidence at protein level: Swiss-Prot protein existence level 1. Toxic component of a type II toxin-antitoxin (TA) system, functioning in plasmid maintainence. Responsible for the post- segregational killing (PSK) of plasmid-free cells, also referred to as a plasmid addiction system. Half-life of over 2 hours. Cell killing by CcdB is accompanied by filamentation, defects in chromosome and plasmid segregation, defects in cell division, formation of anucleate cells, decreased DNA synthesis and plasmid loss. Interferes with the activity of DN
   3649..3773    -  protein_bind   attR2: mutant version of attR; recombination site for the Gateway® LR reaction LR Clonase™
   3784..3849    +  CDS            3xFLAG: three tandem FLAG® epitope tags, followed by an enterokinase cleavage site
   3868..4120    +  terminator     NOS terminator: nopaline synthase terminator and poly(A) signal
   4176..4198    -  protein_bind   lac operator (fragment): The lac repressor binds to the lac operator to inhibit transcription in E. coli. This inhibition can be relieved by adding lactose or isopropyl-β-D-thiogalactopyranoside (IPTG). lac repressor encoded by lacI
   4202..4232    -  promoter       lac promoter: promoter for the E. coli lac operon
   4247..4268    -  protein_bind   CAP binding site: CAP binding activates transcription in the presence of cAMP. E. coli catabolite activator protein
   4353..4527    -  polyA_signal   CaMV poly(A) signal: cauliflower mosaic virus polyadenylation signal
   4584..5376    -  CDS            NeoR/KanR (fragment): aminoglycoside phosphotransferase from Tn5; aph(3')-II (or nptII); confers resistance to neomycin, kanamycin, and G418 (Geneticin®)
   5444..6120    -  promoter       CaMV 35S promoter (enhanced): cauliflower mosaic virus 35S promoter with a duplicated enhancer region
   6315..6339    -  misc_feature   LB T-DNA repeat: left border repeat from nopaline C58 T-DNA
   6598..6621    +  promoter       Pc promoter (fragment): intI1 (promoter lies within the coding sequence); class 1 integron promoter
   6797..6853    +  CDS            GmR (fragment): gentamycin acetyltransferase; aacC1; confers resistance to gentamycin
   6864..7651    +  CDS            SmR (fragment): aminoglycoside adenylyltransferase (Murphy, 1985); aadA; confers resistance to spectinomycin and streptomycin
   7897..8485    +  rep_origin     ori: high-copy-number ColE1/pMB1/pBR322/pUC origin of replication
   8671..8811    -  misc_feature   bom: basis of mobility region from pBR322
   8913..8952    -  CDS            rop (fragment): Rop protein, which maintains plasmids at low copy number; rop
   9155..9349    -  rep_origin     pVS1 oriV: origin of replication for the Pseudomonas plasmid pVS1 (Heeb et al., 2000)
   9415..10488   -  CDS            pVS1 RepA: replication protein from the Pseudomonas plasmid pVS1 (Heeb et al., 2000)
  10917..11546   -  CDS            pVS1 StaA: stability protein from the Pseudomonas plasmid pVS1 (Heeb et al., 2000)
  12106..12507   -  CDS            Y4CG_SINFN (fragment): Protein inferred from homology: Swiss-Prot protein existence level 3. From Sinorhizobium fredii (strain NBRC 101917 / NGR234).
