[The description below was written by a language model from this plasmid's Addgene catalogue record and pLannotate feature annotations shown in this document.]
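Description:
pMpGWB410 is an empty Gateway destination binary vector for Agrobacterium-mediated plant transformation, built on the pMpGWB400 backbone and designed for the liverwort Marchantia polymorpha, though it can also be used in other plants. The depositor's full sequence is about 12.8 kb. Outside the T-DNA, the backbone carries a high-copy ColE1/pUC-type origin with the pBR322 bom region for propagation in E. coli. It also has the pVS1 oriV, RepA and StaA functions, which provide replication and stable maintenance in Agrobacterium. An aadA gene confers spectinomycin/streptomycin resistance for bacterial selection. Because the unrecombined Gateway cassette contains the ccdB toxin gene and a chloramphenicol resistance gene, the empty vector is maintained in a ccdB-tolerant strain (DB3.1) under chloramphenicol and spectinomycin.

Between the nopaline-type right and left T-DNA borders lie two units. The first is the expression cassette. According to the catalogue entry, the MpEF1alpha promoter sits upstream of the attR1–CmR–ccdB–attR2 cassette; the automated feature table does not annotate this promoter, but it leaves an unannotated stretch upstream of attR1 where it would fit. Immediately downstream of attR2 are a 3xFLAG coding sequence and the NOS terminator. An LR reaction with an entry clone replaces the cassette with a gene of interest, so an open reading frame lacking a stop codon is expressed as a C-terminal 3xFLAG fusion. The second unit, in the opposite orientation, is the plant selection marker: nptII driven by an enhanced CaMV 35S promoter and ended by the CaMV poly(A) signal, allowing G418 selection of transformants. The vector belongs to a series offering four alternative selection markers, and it suits expression of epitope-tagged proteins for detection or immunoprecipitation.
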