Addgene plasmid #68675: pMpGWB410
Purpose: (Empty Backbone) Gateway binary vector designed for transgenic research with Marchantia polymorpha as well as other plants
Depositing lab: Takayuki Kohchi. Depositing organization: Kyoto University, Graduate School of Biostudies. Publication: Development of Gateway Binary Vector Series with Four Different Selection Markers for the Liverwort Marchantia polymorpha. Ishizaki K, Nishihama R, Ueda M, Inoue K, Ishida S, Nishimura Y, Shikanai T, Kohchi T. PLoS One. 2015 Sep 25;10(9):e0138876. doi: 10.1371/journal.pone.0138876. eCollection 2015. PONE-D-15-25288 PubMed 26406247.
Backbone
  Vector backbone: pMpGWB400
  Backbone manufacturer: Kohchi Lab., Kyoto University
  Backbone size (bp): 9287
  Modifications to backbone: MpEF1alpha promoter and 3xFLAG coding sequence are cloned upstream and downstream of the Gateway cassette, respectively.
  Vector type: Plant Expression
  Promoter: MpEF1alpha promoter
  Selectable markers: Neomycin (select with G418)
  Tag / fusion protein: 3xFLAG (C terminal on insert)
Growth in bacteria
  Bacterial resistance: Chloramphenicol and Spectinomycin, 25 & 50 μg/mL
  Growth temperature: 37°C
  Growth strain: DB3.1
  Copy number: High Copy
Gene/Insert
  Cloning method: Gateway Cloning
Resource information
  A portion of this plasmid was derived from a plasmid made by: The Gateway cassette was provided by Tsuyoshi Nakagawa at Shimane University, Japan.
Terms and licenses: Academic/Nonprofit Terms; Industry Terms: Not Available to Industry
How to cite: pMpGWB410 was a gift from Takayuki Kohchi (Addgene plasmid # 68675 ; http://n2t.net/addgene:68675 ; RRID:Addgene_68675)
