>Addgene plasmid #68675 | pMpGWB410 | addgene partial sequence | sequence record 129824 | GW-3 5'-GCATGATGACCACCGATATG-3'
AAAAACGCCATTAACCTGATGTTCTGGGGAATATAAATGTCAGGCTCCCTTATACACAGCCAGTCTGCAG
GTCGACCATAGTGACTGGATATGTTGTGTTTTACAGTATTATGTAGTCTGTTTTTTATGCAAAATCTAAT
TTAATATATTGATATTTATATCATTTTACGTTTCTCGTTCAGCTTTCTTGTACAAAGTGGTTGATAACAG
CGACTACAAAGACCATGACGGTGATTATAAAGATCATGACATCGACTACAAGGATGACGATGACAAGTAG
AGCTCGAATTTCCCCGATCGTTCAAACATTTGGCAATAAAGTTTCTTAAGATTGAATCCTGTTGCCGGTC
TTGCGATGATTATCATATAATTTCTGTTGAATTACGTTAAGCATGTAATAATTAACATGTAATGCATGAC
GTTATTTATGAGATGGGTTTTTATGATTAGAGTCCCGCAATTATACATTTAATACGCGATAGAAAACAAA
ATATAGCGCGCAAACTAGGATAAATTATCGCGCGCGGTGTCATCTATGTTACTAGATCGGGAATTGGTTC
CGGAACCAATTCGTAATCATGTCATAG
