>Addgene plasmid #68675 | pMpGWB410 | addgene partial sequence | sequence record 129825 | GW-5 5'-AATCTCGCCGGATCCTAACT-3'
AAGCCTGGGGTGCCTAATGCGGCCCCTCGAGGGGCCGCCATAGTGACTGGATATGTTGTGTTTTACAGTA
TTATGTAGTCTGTNTTTTATGCAAAATCTAATTTAATATATTGATATTTATATCATTTTACGTTTCTCGT
TCAGCTTTTTTGTACAAACTTGTTGATAACTCTAGTCAACCTTTCTGCAGGCACATCAATACTGTTGAGG
CAACACCCATAGAAGCACGGAACCAAGGAGCACCGACGTCCATAGCACACAGCCAACCTCGCTGACCTTC
GACTCCTCTTCAAGTCAAGGATAGACAAATCTATCATGCAGGAAACTTACGAGGCACCTCCGCACCAGAG
ACCGAACTGAACACCTTACCGAGATAACAGGACTGACCAAAGTGGGATGTACTTGGCTAAAACGAACCTA
AAAAATCACTCGCTCGAGGCCCCAATCGACACCACGTAAAAGCTCCAGTCGGGTTTCAGGTCTAGACAAT
CACAATATCGAGCAATCGTAACGACGTACAGAGACGAGGGCACAAGGCGCATACCAG
